Addgene plasmid #205636: pKM-U6-reRNA-mmSCN9A
Purpose: reRNA guide targeting Mus Musculus SCN9A
Depositing lab: Gerald Schwank. Depositing organization: University of Zurich. Publication: Effective genome editing with an enhanced ISDra2 TnpB system and deep learning-predicted omegaRNAs. Marquart KF, Mathis N, Mollaysa A, Muller S, Kissling L, Rothgangl T, Schmidheini L, Kulcsar PI, Allam A, Kaufmann MM, Matsushita M, Haenggi T, Cathomen T, Kopf M, Krauthammer M, Schwank G. Nat Methods. 2024 Sep 23. doi: 10.1038/s41592-024-02418-z. PubMed 39313558.
Backbone
  Vector backbone: pKM-U6-reRNA-acceptor-2xBbsI
  Vector type: Mammalian Expression
Growth in bacteria
  Bacterial resistance: Ampicillin, 100 μg/mL
  Growth temperature: 37°C
  Growth strain: NEB Stable
  Copy number: Unknown
Gene/Insert
  Gene/Insert name: reRNA-mmSCN9A
  gRNA/shRNA sequence: atcaccatcatggttcttat
  Species: M. musculus (mouse)
  Entrez Gene: Scn9a (a.k.a. Nav1.7, PN1, mKIAA4197)
  Promoter: U6
  Cloning method: Restriction Enzyme; 5′ cloning site unknown (unknown if destroyed)
Terms and licenses: Academic/Nonprofit Terms; Industry Terms: Not Available to Industry
How to cite: pKM-U6-reRNA-mmSCN9A was a gift from Gerald Schwank (Addgene plasmid # 205636 ; http://n2t.net/addgene:205636 ; RRID:Addgene_205636)
