[The description below was written by a language model from this plasmid's Addgene catalogue record and pLannotate feature annotations shown in this document.]
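Description:
pKM-U6-reRNA-mmSCN9A is a 5.9 kb mammalian expression plasmid that produces a guide RNA (reRNA, also called omegaRNA) for the ISDra2 TnpB genome-editing system, directed against mouse Scn9a, the gene encoding the Nav1.7 sodium channel. It derives from the pKM-U6-reRNA-acceptor-2xBbsI backbone. The backbone's name indicates that the 20-nt targeting sequence was inserted between two BbsI sites, although the record lists the exact cloning sites as unknown. Transcription is driven by the human U6 promoter, an RNA polymerase III promoter suited to short, uncapped, non-polyadenylated RNAs. The annotation tool labels a short stretch downstream of U6 as a fragment of Deinococcus radiodurans pckA. Because ISDra2 originates from that organism, this hit most likely reflects the reRNA scaffold rather than a protein-coding element, but the feature table does not annotate the scaffold itself.

The plasmid is built on a pBluescript-like framework with a high-copy ColE1/pUC origin, an f1 origin, ampicillin resistance for bacterial selection, and remnants of the lacZα/lac promoter region flanked by T7 and T3 promoters. On the opposite strand from the guide cassette, an SV40 early promoter drives a hygromycin resistance gene followed by SV40 polyadenylation signals, allowing selection of transfected mammalian cells. Small fragments annotated as ble and large T antigen appear to be cloning remnants. A loxP and a lox2272 site lie just upstream of the U6 promoter, and the record does not state their purpose. No nuclease is encoded, so TnpB must be supplied separately. The plasmid is intended for TnpB-mediated editing of Scn9a in mouse cells.
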