Features (pLannotate 1.2.2; 21 found; start..end, strand, type, name):
      7..461     -  rep_origin     f1 ori (sequence partly withheld): f1 bacteriophage origin of replication; arrow indicates direction of (+) strand synthesis
    466..621     -  CDS            lacZα (fragment): LacZα fragment of β-galactosidase; lacZ fragment
    629..647     +  promoter       T7 promoter: promoter for bacteriophage T7 RNA polymerase
    892..925     +  protein_bind   loxP: Cre-mediated recombination occurs in the 8-bp core sequence (GCATACAT). Cre recombinase
    963..996     +  protein_bind   lox2272: Cre-mediated recombination occurs in the 8-bp core sequence (GGATACTT). lox2272 sites are compatible with each other, but incompatible with loxP or loxN sites (Lee and Saito, 1988). Cre recombinase
   1014..1254    +  promoter       U6 promoter: RNA polymerase III promoter for human U6 snRNA
   1428..1532    -  CDS            pckA (fragment): PCKA_DEIRA - Protein inferred from homology: Swiss-Prot protein existence level 3. Involved in the gluconeogenesis. Catalyzes the conversion of oxaloacetate (OAA) to phosphoenolpyruvate (PEP) through direct phosphoryl transfer between the nucleoside triphosphate and OAA. From Deinococcus radiodurans (strain ATCC 13939 / DSM 20539 / JCM 16871 / LMG 4051 / NBRC 15346 / NCIMB 9279 / R1 / VKM B-1422).
   1621..1742    -  polyA_signal   SV40 poly(A) signal: SV40 polyadenylation signal
   1765..1833    -  CDS            large T antigen (fragment): large T antigen from SV40 (simian virus 40)
   1866..1987    -  polyA_signal   SV40 poly(A) signal: SV40 polyadenylation signal
   1982..2107    -  CDS            ble (fragment): BLE_KLEPN - Experimental evidence at protein level: Swiss-Prot protein existence level 1. Binding protein with a strong affinity to the bleomycin family of antibiotics. Binds to CL990; an antimitotic-antibiotic compound. From Klebsiella pneumoniae.
   2117..3142    -  CDS            HygR: aminoglycoside phosphotransferase from E. coli; aph(4)-Ia; confers resistance to hygromycin
   3199..3409    -  promoter       SV40 promoter: SV40 early promoter
   3719..3737    -  promoter       T3 promoter: promoter for bacteriophage T3 RNA polymerase
   3782..3798    -  protein_bind   lac operator: The lac repressor binds to the lac operator to inhibit transcription in E. coli. This inhibition can be relieved by adding lactose or isopropyl-β-D-thiogalactopyranoside (IPTG). lac repressor encoded by lacI
   3806..3836    -  promoter       lac promoter: promoter for the E. coli lac operon
   3851..3872    -  protein_bind   CAP binding site: CAP binding activates transcription in the presence of cAMP. E. coli catabolite activator protein
   3885..3977    -  CDS            lacI (fragment): lac repressor; lacI; The lac repressor binds to the lac operator to inhibit transcription in E. coli. This inhibition can be relieved by adding lactose or isopropyl-β-D-thiogalactopyranoside (IPTG).
   4160..4748    -  rep_origin     ori: high-copy-number ColE1/pMB1/pBR322/pUC origin of replication
   4919..5779    -  CDS            AmpR: β-lactamase; bla; confers resistance to ampicillin, carbenicillin, and related antibiotics
   5780..5884    -  promoter       AmpR promoter: bla
>Addgene plasmid #205636 | pKM-U6-reRNA-mmSCN9A | addgene full sequence | sequence record 412777 | Addgene NGS Result
CCACCTAAATTGTAAGCGTTAATATTTTGTTAAAATTCGCGTTAAATTTTTGTTAAATCAGCTCATTTTT
TAACCAATAGGCCGAAATCGGCAAAATCCCTTATAAATCAAAAGAATAGACCGAGATAGGGT
[37 nt withheld, positions 133-169]
AAAGAACGTGGACTCCAACGTCAAAGG
[49 nt withheld, positions 197-245]
T
[91 nt withheld, positions 247-337]
G
[52 nt withheld, positions 339-390]
GGCGGGTGTGGY
[59 nt withheld, positions 403-461]
CCCATTCGCCATTCAGGCTGCGCAACTGTTGGGAAGGGCGATCGGTGCGGGCCTCTTCGCTATTACGCCA
GCTGGCGAAAGGGGGATGTGCTGCAAGGCGATTAAGTTGGGTAACGCCAGGGTTTTCCCAGTCACGACGT
TGTAAAACGACGGCCAGTGAGCGCGCGTAATACGACTCACTATAGGGCGAATTGGGTACCGGCATATGGT
TCTTGACAGAGGTGTAAAAAGTACTCAAAAATTTTACTCAAGTGAAAGTACAAGTACTTAGGGAAAATTT
TACTCAATTAAAAGTAAAAGTATCTGGCTAGAATCTTACTTGAGTAAAAGTAAAAAAGTACTCCATTAAA
ATTGTACTTGAGTATTAAGGAAGTAAAAGTAAAAGCAAGAAAGATCGATCTCGAAGGATCTGGAGGCCAC
CATGGTGTCGATAACTTCGTATAGCATACATTATACGAAGTTATCGATAGTCCAGTGTGGTGGAATTGCC
CTTGGCCGGCCATAACTTCGTATAGGATACTTTATACGAAGTTATGGTACCGGCGCGCATGTGAGGGCCT
ATTTCCCATGATTCCTTCATATTTGCATATACGATACAAGGCTGTTAGAGAGATAATTGGAATTAATTTG
ACTGTAAACACAAAGATATTAGTACAAAATACGTGACGTAGAAAGTAATAATTTCTTGGGTAGTTTGCAG
TTTTAAAATTATGTTTTAAAATGGACTATCATATGCTTACCGTAACTTGAAAGTATTTCGATTTCTTGGC
TTTATATATCTTGTGGAAAGGACGAAACACCGATTCAAGAATCCCGAAGTGAAGAATCTTGCCGTCCGTA
CATGGACTTGCCCGAACTGTGGGGAAACCCATGACCGAGACGAGAACGCTGCGCTGAACATTCGGCGTGA
AGCGTTGGTGGCTGCGGGAATCTCAGACACCTTAAACGCTCATGGAGGCTATGTCAGACCTGCTTCGGCG
GGCAATGGTCTGCGAAGTGAGAATCACGCGACTTTAGTCGTGTGAGGTTCAAATCACCATCATGGTTCTT
ATGGCCGGCATGGTCCCAGCCTCCTCGCTGGCGCCGGCTGGGCAACATGCTTCGGCATGGCGAATGGGAC
TTTTTTGGTACCAGGTACGGCCGCTTCGAGCAGACATGATAAGATACATTGATGAGTTTGGACAAACCAC
AACTAGAATGCAGTGAAAAAAATGCTTTATTTGTGAAATTTGTGATGCTATTGCTTTATTTGTAACCATT
ATAAGCTGCAATAAACAAGTTAACAACAACAATTGCATTCATTTTATGTTTCAGGTTCAGGGGGAGATGT
GGGAGGTTTTTTAAAGCAAGTAAAACCTCTACAAATGTGGTAAAATCGCGAAGGTCGACGGTATACAGAC
ATGATAAGATACATTGATGAGTTTGGACAAACCACAACTAGAATGCAGTGAAAAAAATGCTTTATTTGTG
AAATTTGTGATGCTATTGCTTTATTTGTAACCATTATAAGCTGCAATAAACAAGTTGGGGTGGGCGAAGA
ACTCCAGCATGAGATCCCCGCGCTGGAGGATCATCCAGCCGGCGTCCCGGAAAACGATTCCGAAGCCCAA
CCTTTCATAGAAGGCGGCGGTGGAATCGAAATCTCGTAGCACGTGCTATTCCTTTGCCCTCGGACGAGTG
CTGGGGCGTCGGTTTCCACTATCGGCGAGTACTTCTACACAGCCATCGGTCCAGACGGCCGCGCTTCTGC
GGGCGATTTGTGTACGCCCGACAGTCCCGGCTCCGGATCGGACGATTGCGTCGCATCGACCCTGCGCCCA
AGCTGCATCATCGAAATTGCCGTCAACCAAGCTCTGATAGAGTTGGTCAAGACCAATGCGGAGCATATAC
GCCCGGAGCCGCGGCGATCCTGCAAGCTCCGGATGCCTCCGCTCGAAGTAGCGCGTCTGCTGCTCCATAC
AAGCCAACCACGGCCTCCAGAAGAAGATGTTGGCGACCTCGTATTGGGAATCCCCGAACATCGCCTCGCT
CCAGTCAATGACCGCTGTTATGCGGCCATTGTCCGTCAGGACATTGTTGGAGCCGAAATCCGCGTGCACG
AGGTGCCGGACTTCGGGGCAGTCCTCGGCCCAAAGCATCAGCTCATCGAGAGCCTGCGCGACGGACGCAC
TGACGGTGTCGTCCATCACAGTTTGCCAGTGATACACATGGGGATCAGCAATCGCGCATATGAAATCACG
CCATGTAGTGTATTGACCGATTCCTTGCGGTCCGAATGGGCCGAACCCGCTCGTCTGGCTAAGATCGGCC
GCAGCGATCGCATCCATGGCCTCCGCGACCGGCTGCAGAACAGCGGGCAGTTCGGTTTCAGGCAGGTCTT
GCAACGTGACACCCTGTGCACGGCGGGAGATGCAATAGGTCAGGCTCTCGCTGAATTCCCCAATGTCAAG
CACTTCCGGAATCGGGAGCGCGGCCGATGCAAAGTGCCGATAAACATAACGATCTTTGTAGAAACCATCG
GCGCAGCTATTTACCCGCAGGACATATCCACGCCCTCCTACATCGAAGCTGAAAGCACGAGATTCTTCGC
CCTCCGAGAGCTGCATCAGGTCGGAGACGCTGTCGAACTTTTCGATCAGAAACTTCTCGACAGACGTCGC
GGTGAGTTCAGGCTTTTTCATCACGTGCTGATCAGATCCGAAAATGGATATACAAGCTCCCGGGAGCTTT
TTGCAAAAGCCTAGGCCTCCAAAAAAGCCTCCTCACTACTTCTGGAATAGCTCAGAGGCAGAGGCGGCCT
CGGCCTCTGCATAAATAAAAAAAATTAGTCAGCCATGGGGCGGAGAATGGGCGGAACTGGGCGGAGTTAG
GGGCGGGATGGGCGGAGTTAGGGGCGGGACTATGGTTGCTGACTAATTGAGATGCATGCTTTGCATACTT
CTGCCTGCTGGGGAGCCTGGGGACTTTCCACACCCTAACTGACACACATTCCACAGAATTCAAGTGATCT
CCAAAAAATAAGTACTTTTTGACTGTAAATAAAATTGTAAGGAGTAAAAAGTACTTTTTTTTCTAAAAAA
ATGTAATTAAGTAAAAGTAAAAGTATTGATTTTTAATTGTACTCAAGTAAAGTAAAAATCCCCAAAAATA
ATACTTAAGTACAGTAATCAAGTAAAATTACTCAAGTACTTTACACCTCTGGTTCTTGACCCCCTACCTT
CAGCAAGCCCAGCAGATCCGAGCTCCAGCTTTTGTTCCCTTTAGTGAGGGTTAATTGCGCGCTTGGCGTA
ATCATGGTCATAGCTGTTTCCTGTGTGAAATTGTTATCCGCTCACAATTCCACACAACATACGAGCCGGA
AGCATAAAGTGTAAAGCCTGGGGTGCCTAATGAGTGAGCTAACTCACATTAATTGCGTTGCGCTCACTGC
CCGCTTTCCAGTCGGGAAACCTGTCGTGCCAGCTGCATTAATGAATCGGCCAACGCGCGGGGAGAGGCGG
TTTGCGTATTGGGCGCTCTTCCGCTTCCTCGCTCACTGACTCGCTGCGCTCGGTCGTTCGGCTGCGGCGA
GCGGTATCAGCTCACTCAAAGGCGGTAATACGGTTATCCACAGAATCAGGGGATAACGCAGGAAAGAACA
TGTGAGCAAAAGGCCAGCAAAAGGCCAGGAACCGTAAAAAGGCCGCGTTGCTGGCGTTTTTCCATAGGCT
CCGCCCCCCTGACGAGCATCACAAAAATCGACGCTCAAGTCAGAGGTGGCGAAACCCGACAGGACTATAA
AGATACCAGGCGTTTCCCCCTGGAAGCTCCCTCGTGCGCTCTCCTGTTCCGACCCTGCCGCTTACCGGAT
ACCTGTCCGCCTTTCTCCCTTCGGGAAGCGTGGCGCTTTCTCATAGCTCACGCTGTAGGTATCTCAGTTC
GGTGTAGGTCGTTCGCTCCAAGCTGGGCTGTGTGCACGAACCCCCCGTTCAGCCCGACCGCTGCGCCTTA
TCCGGTAACTATCGTCTTGAGTCCAACCCGGTAAGACACGACTTATCGCCACTGGCAGCAGCCACTGGTA
ACAGGATTAGCAGAGCGAGGTATGTAGGCGGTGCTACAGAGTTCTTGAAGTGGTGGCCTAACTACGGCTA
CACTAGAAGAACAGTATTTGGTATCTGCGCTCTGCTGAAGCCAGTTACCTTCGGAAAAAGAGTTGGTAGC
TCTTGATCCGGCAAACAAACCACCGCTGGTAGCGGTGGTTTTTTTGTTTGCAAGCAGCAGATTACGCGCA
GAAAAAAAGGATCTCAAGAAGATCCTTTGATCTTTTCTACGGGGTCTGACGCTCAGTGGAACGAAAACTC
ACGTTAAGGGATTTTGGTCATGAGATTATCAAAAAGGATCTTCACCTAGATCCTTTTAAATTAAAAATGA
AGTTTTAAATCAATCTAAAGTATATATGAGTAAACTTGGTCTGACAGTTACCAATGCTTAATCAGTGAGG
CACCTATCTCAGCGATCTGTCTATTTCGTTCATCCATAGTTGCCTGACTCCCCGTCGTGTAGATAACTAC
GATACGGGAGGGCTTACCATCTGGCCCCAGTGCTGCAATGATACCGCGAGACCCACGCTCACCGGCTCCA
GATTTATCAGCAATAAACCAGCCAGCCGGAAGGGCCGAGCGCAGAAGTGGTCCTGCAACTTTATCCGCCT
CCATCCAGTCTATTAATTGTTGCCGGGAAGCTAGAGTAAGTAGTTCGCCAGTTAATAGTTTGCGCAACGT
TGTTGCCATTGCTACAGGCATCGTGGTGTCACGCTCGTCGTTTGGTATGGCTTCATTCAGCTCCGGTTCC
CAACGATCAAGGCGAGTTACATGATCCCCCATGTTGTGCAAAAAAGCGGTTAGCTCCTTCGGTCCTCCGA
TCGTTGTCAGAAGTAAGTTGGCCGCAGTGTTATCACTCATGGTTATGGCAGCACTGCATAATTCTCTTAC
TGTCATGCCATCCGTAAGATGCTTTTCTGTGACTGGTGAGTACTCAACCAAGTCATTCTGAGAATAGTGT
ATGCGGCGACCGAGTTGCTCTTGCCCGGCGTCAATACGGGATAATACCGCGCCACATAGCAGAACTTTAA
AAGTGCTCATCATTGGAAAACGTTCTTCGGGGCGAAAACTCTCAAGGATCTTACCGCTGTTGAGATCCAG
TTCGATGTAACCCACTCGTGCACCCAACTGATCTTCAGCATCTTTTACTTTCACCAGCGTTTCTGGGTGA
GCAAAAACAGGAAGGCAAAATGCCGCAAAAAAGGGAATAAGGGCGACACGGAAATGTTGAATACTCATAC
TCTTCCTTTTTCAATATTATTGAAGCATTTATCAGGGTTATTGTCTCATGAGCGGATACATATTTGAATG
TATTTAGAAAAATAAACAAATAGGGGTTCCGCGCACATTTCCCCGAAAAGTG
